>Addgene plasmid #41136 | pOPINMalE | depositor full sequence | sequence record 54730 | pOPINMalE sequence 5579 bps
TCCTGCATCTTTTAATCAAATCCCAAGATGTGTATAAACGCGCCGGTATGTACAGGAAGAGGTTTATACT
AAACTGTTACATTGCAAACGTGGTTTCGTGTGCCAAGTGTGAAAACCGATGTTTAATCAAGGCTCTGACG
CATTTCTACAACCACGACTCCAAGTGTGTGGGTGAAGTCATGCATCTTTTAATCAAATCCCAAGATGTGT
ATAAACCACCAAACTGCCAAAAAATGAAAACTGTCGACAAGCTCTGTCCGTTTGCTGGCAACTGCAAGGG
TCTCAATCCTATTTGTAATTATTGAATAATAAAACAATTATAAATGTCAAATTTGTTTTTTATTAACGAT
ACAAACCAAACGCAACAAGAACATTTGTAGTATTATCTATAATTGAAAACGCGTAGTTATAATCGCTGAG
GTAATATTTAAAATCATTTTCAAATGATTCACAGTTAATTTGCGACAATATAATTTTATTTTCACATAAA
CTAGACGCCTTGTCGTCTTCTTCTTCGTATTCCTTCTCTTTTTCATTTTTCTCTTCATAAAAATTAACAT
AGTTATTATCGTATCCATATATGTATCTATCGTATAGAGTAAATTTTTTGTTGTCATAAATATATATGTC
TTTTTTAATGGGGTGTATAGTACCGCTGCGCATAGTTTTTCTGTAATTTACAACAGTGCTATTTTCTGGT
AGTTCTTCGGAGTGTGTTGCTTTAATTATTAAATTTATATAATCAATGAATTTGGGATCGTCGGTTTTGT
ACAATATGTTGCCGGCATAGTACGCAGCTTCTTCTAGTTCAATTACACCATTTTTTAGCAGCACCGGATT
AACATAACTTTCCAAAATGTTGTACGAACCGTTAAACAAAAACAGTTCACCTCCCTTTTCTATACTATTG
TCTGCGAGCAGTTGTTTGTTGTTAAAAATAACAGCCATTGTAATGAGACGCACAAACTAATATCACAAAC
TGGAAATGTCTATCAATATATAGTTGCTGATGGCCGGCCGTAATGAGACGCACAAACTAATATCACAAAC
TGGAAATGTCTATCAATATATAGTTGCTCTAGTTATTAATAGTAATCAATTACGGGGTCATTAGTTCATA
GCCCATATATGGAGTTCCGCGTTACATAACTTACGGTAAATGGCCCGCCTGGCTGACCGCCCAACGACCC
CCGCCCATTGACGTCAATAATGACGTATGTTCCCATAGTAACGCCAATAGGGACTTTCCATTGACGTCAA
TGGGTGGAGTATTTACGGTAAACTGCCCACTTGGCAGTACATCAAGTGTATCATATGCCAAGTACGCCCC
CTATTGACGTCAATGACGGTAAATGGCCCGCCTGGCATTATGCCCAGTACATGACCTTATGGGACTTTCC
TACTTGGCAGTACATCTACGTATTAGTCATCGCTATTACCATGCATGGTCGAGGTGAGCCCCACGTTCTG
CTTCACTCTCCCCATCTCCCCCCCCTCCCCACCCCCAATTTTGTATTTATTTATTTTTTAATTATTTTGT
GCAGCGATGGGGGCGGGGGGGGGGGGGGGGCGCGCGCCAGGCGGGGCGGGGCGGGGCGAGGGGCGGGGCG
GGGCGAGGCGGAGAGGTGCGGCGGCAGCCAATCAGAGCGGCGCGCTCCGAAAGTTTCCTTTTATGGCGAG
GCGGCGGCGGCGGCGGCCCTATAAAAAGCGAAGCGCGCGGCGGGCGGGAGTCGCTGCGCGCTGCCTTCGC
CCCGTGCCCCGCTCCGCCGCCGCCTCGCGCCGCCCGCCCCGGCTCTGACTGACCGCGTTACTCCCACAGG
TGAGCGGGCGGGACGGCCCTTCTCCTTCGGGCTGTAATTAGCGCTTGGTTTAATGACGGCTTGTTTCTTT
TCTGTGGCTGCGTGAAAGCCTTGAGGGGCTCCGGGAGGGCCCTTTGTGCGGGGGGAGCGGCTCGGGGCTG
TCCGCGGGGGGACGGCTGCCTTCGGGGGGGACGGGGCAGGGCGGGGTTCGGCTTCTGGCGTGTGACCGGC
GGCTCTAGAGCCTCTGCTAACCATGTTCATGCCTTCTTCTTTTTCCTACAGCTCCTGGGCAACGTGCTGG
TTATTGTGCTGTCTCATCATTTTGGCAAAGAATTGGATCGGACCGAAATTAATACGACTCACTATAGGGG
AATTGTGAGCGGATAACAATTCCCCGGAGTTAATCCGGGACCTTTAATTCAACCCAACACAATATATTAT
AGTTAAATAAGAATTATTATCAAATCATTTGTATATTAATTAAAATACTATACTGTAAATTACATTTTAT
TTACAATCAAAGGAGATATACCATGAAAATAAAAACAGGTGCACGCATCCTCGCATTATCCGCATTAACG
ACGATGATGTTTTCCGCCTCGGCTCTCGGTACCGTCGACCCGACTGGAAAGCGGGCAGTGAGCGCAACGC
AATTAATGTGAGTTAGCTCACTCATTAGGCACCCCAGGCTTTACACTTTATGCTTCCGGCTCGTATGTTG
TGTGGAATTGTGAGCGGATAACAATTTCACACAGGAAACAGCTATGACCATGATTACGGATTCACTGGCC
GTCGTTTTACAACGTCGTGACTGGGAAAACCCTGGCGTTACCCAACTTAATCGCCTTGCAGCACATCCCC
CTTTCGCCAGCTGGCGTAATAGCGAAGAGGCCCGCACCGATCGCCCTTCCCAACAGTTGCGCAGCCTGAA
TGGCGAATGGCGCCAAGCTTTCTAGACCAGTTTAAACATCACCATCACCATCACTAAGTGATTAACCTCA
GGTGCAGGCTGCCTATCAGAAGGTGGTGGCTGGTGTGGCCAATGCCCTGGCTCACAAATACCACTGAGAT
CGATCTTTTTCCCTCTGCCAAAAATTATGGGGACATCATGAAGCCCCTTGAGCATCTGACTTCTGGCTAA
TAAAGGAAATTTATTTTCATTGCAATAGTGTGTTGGAATTTTTTGTGTCTCTCACTCGGAAGGACATATG
GGAGGGCAAATCATTTAAAACATCAGAATGAGTATTTGGTTTAGAGTTTGGCAACATATGCCCATATGTA
ACTAGCATAACCCCTTGGGGCCTCTAAACGGGTCTTGAGGGGTTTTTTGCTGAAAGCATGCGGAGGAAAT
TCTCCTTGAAGTTTCCCTGGTGTTCAAAGTAAAGGAGTTTGCACCAGACGCACCTCTGTTCACTGGTCCG
GCGTATTAAAACACGATACATTGTTATTAGTACATTTATTAAGCGCTAGATTCTGTGCGTTGTTGATTTA
CAGACAATTGTTGTACGTATTTTAATAATTCATTAAATTTATAATCTTTAGGGTGGTATGTTAGAGCGAA
AATCAAATGATTTTCAGCGTCTTTATATCTGAATTTAAATATTAAATCCTCAATAGATTTGTAAAATAGG
TTTCGATTAGTTTCAAACAAGGGTTGTTTTTCCGAACCGATGGCTGGACTATCTAATGGATTTTCGCTCA
ACGCCACAAAACTTGCCAAATCTTGTAGCAGCAATCTAGCTTTGTCGATATTCGTTTGTGTTTTGTTTTG
TAATAAAGGTTCGACGTCGTTCAAAATATTATGCGCTTTTGTATTTCTTTCATCACTGTCGTTAGTGTAC
AATTGACTCGACGTAAACACGTTAAATAGAGCTTGGACATATTTAACATCGGGCGTGTTAGCTTTATTAG
GCCGATTATCGTCGTCGTCCCAACCCTCGTCGTTAGAAGTTGCTTCCGAAGACGATTTTGCCATAGCCAC
ACGACGCCTATTAATTGTGTCGGCTAACACGTCCGCGATCAAATTTGTAGTTGAGCTTTTTGGAATTGCG
ATCGCATAACTTCGTATAGCATACATTATACGAAGTTATAAGCTCGGAACGCTGCGCTCGGTCGTTCGGC
TGCGGCGAGCGGTATCAGCTCACTCAAAGGCGGTAATACGGTTATCCACAGAATCAGGGGATAACGCAGG
AAAGAACATGTGAGCAAAAGGCCAGCAAAAGGCCAGGAACCGTAAAAAGGCCGCGTTGCTGGCGTTTTTC
CATAGGCTCCGCCCCCTGACGAGCATCACAAAAATCGACGCTCAAGTCAGAGGTGGCGAAACCCGACAGG
ACTATAAAGATACCAGGCGTTTCCCCCTGGAAGCTCCCTCGTGCGCTCTCCTGTTCCGACCCTGCCGCTT
ACCGGATACCTGTCCGCCTTTCTCCCTTCGGGAAGCGTGGCGCTTTCTCAATGCTCACGCTGTAGGTATC
TCAGTTCGGTGTAGGTCGTTCGCTCCAAGCTGGGCTGTGTGCACGAACCCCCCGTTCAGCCCGACCGCTG
CGCCTTATCCGGTAACTATCGTCTTGAGTCCAACCCGGTAAGACACGACTTATCGCCACTGGCAGCAGCC
ACTGGTAACAGGATTAGCAGAGCGAGGTATGTAGGCGGTGCTACAGAGTTCTTGAAGTGGTGGCCTAACT
ACGGCTACACTAGAAGAACAGTATTTGGTATCTGCGCTCTGCTGAAGCCAGTTACCTTCGGAAAAAGAGT
TGGTAGCTCTTGATCCGGCAAACAAACCACCGCTGGTAGCGGTGGTTTTTTTGTTTGCAAGCAGCAGATT
ACGCGCAGAAAAAAAGGATCTCAAGAAGATCCTTTGTTACCAATGCTTAATCAGTGAGGCACCTATCTCA
GCGATCTGTCTATTTCGTTCATCCATAGTTGCCTGACTCCCCGTCGTGTAGATAACTACGATACGGGAGG
GCTTACCATCTGGCCCCAGTGCTGCAATGATACCGCGAGACCCACGCTCACCGGCTCCAGATTTATCAGC
AATAAACCAGCCAGCCGGAAGGGCCGAGCGCAGAAGTGGTCCTGCAACTTTATCCGCCTCCATCCAGTCT
ATTAATTGTTGCCGGGAAGCTAGAGTAAGTAGTTCGCCAGTTAATAGTTTGCGCAACGTTGTTGCCATTG
CTACAGGCATCGTGGTGTCACGCTCGTCGTTTGGTATGGCTTCATTCAGCTCCGGTTCCCAACGATCAAG
GCGAGTTACATGATCCCCCATGTTGTGCAAAAAAGCGGTTAGCTCCTTCGGTCCTCCGATCGTTGTCAGA
AGTAAGTTGGCCGCAGTGTTATCACTCATGGTTATGGCAGCACTGCATAATTCTCTTACTGTCATGCCAT
CCGTAAGATGCTTTTCTGTGACTGGTGAGTACTCAACCAAGTCATTCTGAGAATAGTGTATGCGGCGACC
GAGTTGCTCTTGCCCGGCGTCAATACGGGATAATACCGCGCCACATAGCAGAACTTTAAAAGTGCTCATC
ATTGGAAAACGTTCTTCGGGGCGAAAACTCTCAAGGATCTTACCGCTGTTGAGATCCAGTTCGATGTAAC
CCACTCGTGCACCCAACTGATCTTCAGCATCTTTTACTTTCACCAGCGTTTCTGGGTGAGCAAAAACAGG
AAGGCAAAATGCCGCAAAAAAGGGAATAAGGGCGACACGGAAATGTTGAATACTCATACTCTTCCTTTTT
CAATATTATTGAAGCATTTATCAGGGTTATTGTCTCATGTCCGCGCGTT
Features (pLannotate 1.2.2; 24 found; start..end, strand, type, name):
      4..39      +  CDS            lef2 (fragment): baculovirus late expression factor 2
    181..1008    +  misc_recomb    baculovirus recombination region (lef2/ORF603): contains ORF603 and part of lef2
   1020..1078    +  misc_recomb    baculovirus recombination region (ORF603) (fragment): contains ORF603 and part of lef2
   1140..1443    +  enhancer       CMV enhancer: human cytomegalovirus immediate early enhancer
   1449..1726    +  promoter       chicken β-actin promoter: No description available
   1727..1862    +  intron         hybrid intron (fragment): hybrid between chicken β-actin (CBA) and minute virus of mice (MMV) introns (Gray et al., 2011)
   1951..2081    +  intron         chimeric intron (fragment): chimera between introns from chicken β-actin and rabbit β-globin
   2150..2168    +  promoter       T7 promoter: promoter for bacteriophage T7 RNA polymerase
   2169..2193    +  protein_bind   lac operator: The lac repressor binds to the lac operator to inhibit transcription in E. coli. This inhibition can be relieved by adding lactose or isopropyl-β-D-thiogalactopyranoside (IPTG). lac repressor encoded by lacI
   2209..2318    +  promoter       p10 promoter: baculovirus promoter for expression in insect cells
   2333..2408    +  CDS            MBP (fragment): maltose binding protein from E. coli; malE; This gene encodes a signal sequence that can direct MBP to the bacterial periplasm.
   2454..2475    +  protein_bind   CAP binding site: CAP binding activates transcription in the presence of cAMP. E. coli catabolite activator protein
   2490..2520    +  promoter       lac promoter: promoter for the E. coli lac operon
   2528..2544    +  protein_bind   lac operator: The lac repressor binds to the lac operator to inhibit transcription in E. coli. This inhibition can be relieved by adding lactose or isopropyl-β-D-thiogalactopyranoside (IPTG). lac repressor encoded by lacI
   2564..2737    +  CDS            lacZα: LacZα fragment of β-galactosidase; lacZ fragment
   2767..2784    +  CDS            7xHis (fragment): 6xHis affinity tag
   2796..2864    +  CDS            HBB (fragment): HBB_PONPY - Experimental evidence at transcript level: Swiss-Prot protein existence level 2. Involved in oxygen transport from the lung to the various peripheral tissues. From Pongo pygmaeus (Bornean orangutan).
   2939..2994    +  polyA_signal   β-globin poly(A) signal: rabbit β-globin polyadenylation signal (Gil and Proudfoot, 1987)
   3082..3129    +  terminator     T7 terminator: transcription terminator for bacteriophage T7 RNA polymerase
   3142..3847    +  misc_recomb    baculovirus recombination region (ORF1629): contains part of ORF1629
   3856..3889    +  protein_bind   loxP: Cre-mediated recombination occurs in the 8-bp core sequence (GCATACAT). Cre recombinase
   4057..4644    -  rep_origin     ori: high-copy-number ColE1/pMB1/pBR322/pUC origin of replication
   4657..5517    -  CDS            AmpR: β-lactamase; bla; confers resistance to ampicillin, carbenicillin, and related antibiotics
   5518..5569    -  promoter       AmpR promoter (fragment): bla
