[The description below was written by a language model from this plasmid's Addgene catalogue record and pLannotate feature annotations shown in this document.]
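Description:
pOPINMalE is an empty multi-host expression backbone derived from pTriEx2, designed so that a single construct can drive protein production in E. coli, insect cells and mammalian cells. It is maintained in bacteria through a high-copy ColE1/pUC-type origin and an ampicillin resistance gene (β-lactamase), and inserts are introduced by ligation-independent cloning.

The expression region stacks three promoter systems in tandem. A CMV enhancer, chicken β-actin promoter and chimeric intron serve mammalian cells. A T7 promoter under lac operator control allows IPTG-inducible expression in T7 polymerase-bearing E. coli, and the baculovirus p10 promoter serves insect cells. Immediately downstream lies a short fragment of malE. It is only about 75 nt and the annotation associates it with the MBP signal sequence, so it most likely supplies an N-terminal leader that directs the product to the bacterial periplasm rather than a full maltose-binding protein fusion partner, although the record does not state this explicitly.

The cloning site appears to be occupied by a lac promoter–lacZα cassette. This presumably acts as a stuffer that is displaced by the insert and would permit blue/white screening of recombinants. It is followed by a histidine tag that would lie at the C-terminus of an inserted protein, then a rabbit β-globin polyadenylation signal and a T7 terminator.

The whole cassette is flanked by baculovirus lef2/ORF603 and ORF1629 recombination regions, which allow transfer into a baculovirus genome by homologous recombination to make recombinant virus. A loxP site is also present. The vector is suited to parallel screening of expression hosts for secreted or periplasmic His-tagged proteins.
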