Addgene plasmid #41136: pOPINMalE
Purpose: (Empty Backbone)
Depositing lab: Ray Owens. Depositing organization: University of Oxford.
Backbone
  Vector backbone: ptriex2
  Backbone manufacturer: Merck
  Vector type: Mammalian Expression, Bacterial Expression, Insect Expression
Growth in bacteria
  Bacterial resistance: Ampicillin, 100 μg/mL
  Growth temperature: 37°C
  Growth strain: DH5alpha
  Copy number: Unknown
Gene/Insert
  Cloning method: Ligation Independent Cloning
Terms and licenses: Academic/Nonprofit Terms; Industry Terms: Not Available to Industry
How to cite: pOPINMalE was a gift from Ray Owens (Addgene plasmid # 41136 ; http://n2t.net/addgene:41136 ; RRID:Addgene_41136)
