>Addgene plasmid #41136 | pOPINMalE | addgene partial sequence | sequence record 61262 | T7 5'-TAATACGACTCACTATAGGG-3'
ATCCGGGACCTTTAATTCAACCCAACACAATATATTATAGTTAAATAAGAATTATTATCAAATCATTTGT
ATATTAATTAAAATACTATACTGTAAATTACATTTTATTTACAATCAAAGGAGATATACCATGAAAATAA
AAACAGGTGCACGCATCCTCGCATTATCCGCATTAACGACGATGATGTTTTCCGCCTCGGCTCTCGGTAC
CGTCGACCCGACTGGAAAGCGGGCAGTGAGCGCAACGCAATTAATGTGAGTTAGCTCACTCATTAGGCAC
CCCAGGCTTTACACTTTATGCTTCCGGCTCGTATGTTGTGTGGAATTGTGAGCGGATAACAATTTCACAC
AGGAAACAGCTATGACCATGATTACGGATTCACTGGCCGTCGTTTTACAACGTCGTGACTGGGAAAACCC
TGGCGTTACCCAACTTAATCGCCTTGCAGCACATCCCCCTTTCGCCAGCTGGCGTAATAGCGAAGAGGCC
CGCACCGATCGCCCTTCCCAACAGTTGCGCAGCCTGAATGGCGAATGGCGCCAAGCTTTCTAGACCAGTT
TAAACATCACCATCACCATCACTAAGTGATTAACCTCAGGTGCAGGCTGCCTATCAGAAGGTGGTGGCTG
GTGTGGCCAATGCCCTGGCTCACAAATACCACTGAGATCGATCTTTTTCCCTCTGCCAAAAATTATGGGG
ACATCATGAAGCCCCTTGAGCATCTGACTTCTGGCTAATAAAGGAAATTTATTTTCATTGCAATAGTGTG
TTGGAATTTTTTGTGTCTCTCACTCGGAAGGACATATGGGAGGGCAAATCATTTAAAACATCAGAATGAG
TATTTGGTTTAGAGTTTGGCAACATATGCCCATATGTAACTAGCATAAC
